Addgene plasmid #126891: pICSL4723_ CUL3
Purpose: Genome editing of the wheat homolog of a susceptibility gene of O. sativa. Encodes wheat optimized Cas9 module, nptII resistance gene, and specific sgRNA modules on the binary plasmid pICSL4723.
Depositing lab: Sophien Kamoun.
Backbone
  Vector backbone: pICSL4723
  Vector type: CRISPR
Growth in bacteria
  Bacterial resistance: Kanamycin, 50 μg/mL
  Growth temperature: 37°C
  Growth strain: DH5alpha
  Copy number: High Copy
Gene/Insert
  Gene/Insert name: Wheat_live_Cas9
  gRNA/shRNA sequence: ATCTTGAAGTTGCGCTTCCT, ATCTACAACCACAACGCCAG, TCTTGGGGATGCGCTTCCGC, ATTTACAACCACAACGCCAG
  Species: Synthetic
  Insert size (bp): 8726
  Cloning method: Restriction Enzyme; 5′ cloning site Unknown (unknown if destroyed)
Terms and licenses: Academic/Nonprofit Terms; Industry Terms: Not Available to Industry
Depositor comments: Encodes gene specific sgRNAs driven by the wheat U6 promoter; encodes the plant selectable marker nptII driven by the rice Act1 promoter.
How to cite: pICSL4723_ CUL3 was a gift from Sophien Kamoun (Addgene plasmid # 126891 ; http://n2t.net/addgene:126891 ; RRID:Addgene_126891)
