[The description below was written by a language model from this plasmid's Addgene catalogue record and pLannotate feature annotations shown in this document.]
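Description:
pICSL4723_ CUL3 is a 17.3 kb binary T-DNA plasmid for CRISPR/Cas9 genome editing in wheat, built on the pICSL4723 backbone. According to the record, it targets the wheat homolog of a rice (O. sativa) susceptibility gene. Outside the T-DNA borders, the backbone carries a high-copy ColE1/pUC-type origin for propagation in E. coli. It also carries the pVS1 replication and stability functions (oriV, RepA, StaA), which normally maintain binary vectors in Agrobacterium. A bacterial kanamycin resistance gene (aphA-3) provides selection.

Between the nopaline-type left and right border repeats lie several transcription units. Next to the left border is the plant selectable marker nptII, driven by the rice Act1 promoter and ended by a NOS terminator. The annotation splits nptII into two fragments, which may reflect an intron or other intervening sequence, though the record does not say. The short "9xHis" hit beside the Act1 promoter is probably an annotation artefact.

The wheat-optimised Streptococcus pyogenes Cas9 coding sequence sits downstream of a maize polyubiquitin promoter. The feature table also shows an Arabidopsis histone H2B coding sequence followed by a GFP variant and a NOS terminator, just downstream of Cas9 on the same strand. This could be a nuclear-localised fluorescent reporter, but the catalogue fields do not mention it, and its promoter and relationship to Cas9 are not stated.

Four sgRNA modules complete the T-DNA, each with a Cas9 guide scaffold. The depositor states that each is driven by the wheat U6 promoter, although these promoters were not detected by the automated annotation. The four guides form two closely related pairs, which would fit targeting of homoeologous gene copies, though the record does not state this.
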