Features (pLannotate 1.2.2; 27 found; start..end, strand, type, name):
     32..56      +  misc_feature   RB T-DNA repeat: right border repeat from nopaline C58 T-DNA
    365..994     +  CDS            pVS1 StaA: stability protein from the Pseudomonas plasmid pVS1 (Heeb et al., 2000)
   1423..2496    +  CDS            pVS1 RepA: replication protein from the Pseudomonas plasmid pVS1 (Heeb et al., 2000)
   2562..2756    +  rep_origin     pVS1 oriV: origin of replication for the Pseudomonas plasmid pVS1 (Heeb et al., 2000)
   2818..2922    +  promoter       AmpR promoter: bla
   2923..3717    +  CDS            KanR: aminoglycoside phosphotransferase; aphA-3; confers resistance to kanamycin
   3888..4476    +  rep_origin     ori: high-copy-number ColE1/pMB1/pBR322/pUC origin of replication
   4612..4636    +  misc_feature   LB T-DNA repeat: left border repeat from nopaline C58 T-DNA
   4727..4979    -  terminator     NOS terminator: nopaline synthase terminator and poly(A) signal
   4992..5282    -  CDS            NeoR/KanR (fragment): aminoglycoside phosphotransferase confers resistance to neomycin, kanamycin, and G418 (Geneticin®)
   5591..6090    -  CDS            NeoR/KanR (fragment): aminoglycoside phosphotransferase from Tn5; aph(3')-II (or nptII); confers resistance to neomycin, kanamycin, and G418 (Geneticin®)
   6627..6652    -  CDS            9xHis (fragment): 9xHis affinity tag
   6653..7495    -  promoter       Act1 promoter: rice actin promoter
   7529..7724    -  terminator     NOS terminator (fragment): nopaline synthase terminator and poly(A) signal
   7754..8470    -  CDS            oxGFP: oxGFP is a basic (constitutively fluorescent) green fluorescent protein published in 2015, derived from Aequorea victoria.
   8489..8923    -  CDS            H2B10_ARATH: Experimental evidence at protein level: Swiss-Prot protein existence level 1. Core component of nucleosome. Nucleosomes wrap and compact DNA into chromatin, limiting DNA accessibility to the cellular machineries which require DNA as a template. Histones thereby play a central role in transcription regulation, DNA repair, DNA replication and chromosomal stability. DNA accessibility is regulated via a complex set of post-translational modifications of histones, also called histone code, and nucleosome remodeling. From Arabidopsis thaliana (Mouse-ear cress).
   9110..13213   -  CDS            cas9: CAS9_STRP1 - Also known as csn1 From Streptococcus pyogenes serotype M1.
  13347..13369   +  misc_feature   MCS (fragment): pUC18/19 multiple cloning site
  13587..15136   -  promoter       Ubi promoter (fragment): maize polyubiquitin gene promoter
  15576..15651   +  misc_RNA       gRNA scaffold: guide RNA scaffold for the Streptococcus pyogenes CRISPR/Cas9 system
  15663..15684   -  protein_bind   attB2 (fragment): mutant version of attB; recombination site for the Gateway® BP reaction BP Clonase™
  16100..16175   +  misc_RNA       gRNA scaffold: guide RNA scaffold for the Streptococcus pyogenes CRISPR/Cas9 system
  16187..16208   -  protein_bind   attB2 (fragment): mutant version of attB; recombination site for the Gateway® BP reaction BP Clonase™
  16624..16699   +  misc_RNA       gRNA scaffold: guide RNA scaffold for the Streptococcus pyogenes CRISPR/Cas9 system
  16711..16732   -  protein_bind   attB2 (fragment): mutant version of attB; recombination site for the Gateway® BP reaction BP Clonase™
  17148..17223   +  misc_RNA       gRNA scaffold: guide RNA scaffold for the Streptococcus pyogenes CRISPR/Cas9 system
  17235..17256   -  protein_bind   attB2 (fragment): mutant version of attB; recombination site for the Gateway® BP reaction BP Clonase™
>Addgene plasmid #126891 | pICSL4723_ CUL3 | addgene full sequence | sequence record 250181 | Addgene NGS Result
CACGAAGTGATCCGTTTAAACTATCAGTGTTTGACAGGATATATTGGCGGGTAAACCTAAGAGAAAAGAG
CGTTTATTAGAATAATCGGATATTTAAAAGGGCGTGAAAAGGTTTATCCGTTCGTCCATTTGTATGTGCA
TGCCAACCACAGGGTTCCCCTCGGGAGTCAGCCGTGCGGCTGCATGAAATCCTGGCCGGTTTGTCTGATG
CCAAGCTGGCGGCCTGGCCGGCCAGCTTGGCCGCTGAAGAAACCGAGCGCCGCCGTCTAAAAAGGTGATG
TGTATTTGAGTAAAACAGCTTGCGTCATGCGGTCGCTGCGTATATGATGCGATGAGTAAATAAACAAATA
CGCAAGGGGAACGCATGAAGGTTATCGCTGTACTTAACCAGAAAGGCGGGTCAGGCAAGACGACCATCGC
AACCCATCTAGCCCGCGCCCTGCAACTCGCCGGGGCCGATGTTCTGTTAGTCGATTCCGATCCCCAGGGC
AGTGCCCGCGATTGGGCGGCCGTGCGGGAAGATCAACCGCTAACCGTTGTCGGCATCGACCGCCCGACGA
TTGACCGCGACGTGAAGGCCATCGGCCGGCGCGACTTCGTAGTGATCGACGGAGCGCCCCAGGCGGCGGA
CTTGGCTGTGTCCGCGATCAAGGCAGCCGACTTCGTGCTGATTCCGGTGCAGCCAAGCCCTTACGACATA
TGGGCCACCGCCGACCTGGTGGAGCTGGTTAAGCAGCGCATTGAGGTCACGGATGGAAGGCTACAAGCGG
CCTTTGTCGTGTCGCGGGCGATCAAAGGCACGCGCATCGGCGGTGAGGTTGCCGAGGCGCTGGCCGGGTA
CGAGCTGCCCATTCTTGAGTCCCGTATCACGCAGCGCGTGAGCTACCCAGGCACTGCCGCCGCCGGCACA
ACCGTTCTTGAATCAGAACCCGAGGGCGACGCTGCCCGCGAGGTCCAGGCGCTGGCCGCTGAAATTAAAT
CAAAACTCATTTGAGTTAATGAGGTAAAGAGAAAATGAGCAAAAGCACAAACACGCTAAGTGCCGGCCGT
CCGAGCGCACGCAGCAGCAAGGCTGCAACGTTGGCCAGCCTGGCAGACACGCCAGCCATGAAGCGGGTCA
ACTTTCAGTTGCCGGCGGAGGATCACACCAAGCTGAAGATGTACGCGGTACGCCAAGGCAAGACCATTAC
CGAGCTGCTATCTGAATACATCGCGCAGCTACCAGAGTAAATGAGCAAATGAATAAATGAGTAGATGAAT
TTTAGCGGCTAAAGGAGGCGGCATGGAAAATCAAGAACAACCAGGCACCGACGCCGTGGAATGCCCCATG
TGTGGAGGAACGGGCGGTTGGCCAGGCGTAAGCGGCTGGGTTGTCTGCCGGCCCTGCAATGGCACTGGAA
CCCCCAAGCCCGAGGAATCGGCGTGAGCGGTCGCAAACCATCCGGCCCGGTACAAATCGGCGCGGCGCTG
GGTGATGACCTGGTGGAGAAGTTGAAGGCCGCGCAGGCCGCCCAGCGGCAACGCATCGAGGCAGAAGCAC
GCCCCGGTGAATCGTGGCAAGCGGCCGCTGATCGAATCCGCAAAGAATCCCGGCAACCGCCGGCAGCCGG
TGCGTCGTCGATTAGGAAGCCGCCCAAGGGCGACGAGCAACCAGATTTTTTCGTTCCGATGCTCTATGAC
GTGGGCACCCGCGATAGTCGCAGCATCATGGACGTGGCCGTTTTCCGTCTGTCGAAGCGTGACCGACGAG
CTGGCGAGGTGATCCGCTACGAGCTTCCAGACGGGCACGTAGAGGTTTCCGCAGGGCCGGCCGGCATGGC
CAGTGTGTGGGATTACGACCTGGTACTGATGGCGGTTTCCCATCTAACCGAATCCATGAACCGATACCGG
GAAGGGAAGGGAGACAAGCCCGGCCGCGTGTTCCGTCCACACGTTGCGGACGTACTCAAGTTCTGCCGGC
GAGCCGATGGCGGAAAGCAGAAAGACGACCTGGTAGAAACCTGCATTCGGTTAAACACCACGCACGTTGC
CATGCAGCGTACGAAGAAGGCCAAGAACGGCCGCCTGGTGACGGTATCCGAGGGTGAAGCCTTGATTAGC
CGCTACAAGATCGTAAAGAGCGAAACCGGGCGGCCGGAGTACATCGAGATCGAGCTAGCTGATTGGATGT
ACCGCGAGATTACAGAAGGCAAGAACCCGGACGTGCTGACGGTTCACCCCGATTACTTTTTGATCGATCC
CGGCATCGGCCGTTTTCTCTACCGCCTGGCACGCCGCGCCGCAGGCAAGGCAGAAGCCAGATGGTTGTTC
AAGACGATCTACGAACGCAGTGGCAGCGCCGGAGAGTTCAAGAAGTTCTGTTTCACCGTGCGCAAGCTGA
TCGGGTCAAATGACCTGCCGGAGTACGATTTGAAGGAGGAGGCGGGGCAGGCTGGCCCGATCCTAGTCAT
GCGCTACCGCAACCTGATCGAGGGCGAAGCATCCGCCGGTTCCTAATGTACGGAGCAGATGCTAGGGCAA
ATTGCCCTAGCAGGGGAAAAAGGTCGAAAAAGCTTCTTTCCTGTGGATAGCACGTACATTGGGAACCCAA
AGCCGTACATTGGGAACCGGAACCCGTACATTGGGAACCCAAAGCCGTACATTGGGAACCGGTCACACAT
GTAAGTGACTGATATAAAAGAGAAAAAAGGCGATTTTTCCGCCTAAAACTCTTTAAAACTTATTAAAACT
CTTAAAACCCGCCTGGCCTGTGCATAACTGTCTGGCCAGCGCACAGCCGAACAGCTGCAAAAAGCGCCCA
CATCAAGGCTCCGAGTGCGCGGAACCCCTATTTGTTTATTTTTCTAAATACATTCAAATATGTATCCGCT
CATGAGACAATAACCCTGATAAATGCTTCAATAATATTGAAAAAGGAAGAGTATGGCTAAAATGAGAATA
TCACCGGAATTGAAAAAACTGATCGAAAAATACCGCTGCGTAAAAGATACGGAAGGAATGTCTCCTGCTA
AGGTATATAAGCTGGTGGGAGAAAATGAAAACCTATATTTAAAAATGACGGACAGCCGGTATAAAGGGAC
CACCTATGATGTGGAACGGGAAAAGGACATGATGCTATGGCTGGAAGGAAAGCTGCCTGTTCCAAAGGTC
CTGCACTTTGAACGGCATGATGGCTGGAGCAATCTGCTCATGAGTGAGGCCGATGGCGTCCTTTGCTCGG
AAGAGTATGAAGATGAACAAAGCCCTGAAAAGATTATCGAGCTGTATGCGGAGTGCATCAGGCTCTTTCA
CTCCATCGACATATCGGATTGTCCCTATACGAATAGCTTAGACAGCCGCTTAGCCGAATTGGATTACTTA
CTGAATAACGATCTGGCCGATGTGGATTGCGAAAACTGGGAAGAGGACACTCCATTTAAAGATCCGCGCG
AGCTGTATGATTTTTTAAAGACGGAAAAGCCCGAAGAGGAACTTGTCTTTTCCCACGGCGACCTGGGAGA
CAGCAACATCTTTGTGAAAGATGGCAAAGTAAGTGGCTTTATTGATCTTGGGAGAAGCGGCAGGGCGGAC
AAGTGGTATGACATTGCCTTCTGCGTCCGGTCGCTCAGGGAGGATATCGGGGAAGAACAGTATGTCGAGC
TATTTTTTGACTTACTGGGGATCAAGCCTGATTGGGAGAAAATAAAATATTATATTTTACTGGATGAATT
GTTTTAGCTGTCAGACCAAGTTTACTCATATATACTTTAGATTGATTTAAAACTTCATTTTTAATTTAAA
AGGATCTAGGTGAAGATCCTTTTTGATAATCTCATGACCAAAATCCCTTAACGTGAGTTTTCGTTCCACT
GAGCGTCAGACCCCGTAGAAAAGATCAAAGGATCTTCTTGAGATCCTTTTTTTCTGCGCGTAATCTGCTG
CTTGCAAACAAAAAAACCACCGCTACCAGCGGTGGTTTGTTTGCCGGATCAAGAGCTACCAACTCTTTTT
CCGAAGGTAACTGGCTTCAGCAGAGCGCAGATACCAAATACTGTTCTTCTAGTGTAGCCGTAGTTAGGCC
ACCACTTCAAGAACTCTGTAGCACCGCCTACATACCTCGCTCTGCTAATCCTGTTACCAGTGGCTGCTGC
CAGTGGCGATAAGTCGTGTCTTACCGGGTTGGACTCAAGACGATAGTTACCGGATAAGGCGCAGCGGTCG
GGCTGAACGGGGGGTTCGTGCACACAGCCCAGCTTGGAGCGAACGACCTACACCGAACTGAGATACCTAC
AGCGTGAGCTATGAGAAAGCGCCACGCTTCCCGAAGGGAGAAAGGCGGACAGGTATCCGGTAAGCGGCAG
GGTCGGAACAGGAGAGCGCACGAGGGAGCTTCCAGGGGGAAACGCCTGGTATCTTTATAGTCCTGTCGGG
TTTCGCCACCTCTGACTTGAGCGTCGATTTTTGTGATGCTCGTCAGGGGGGCGGAGCCTATGGAAAAACG
CCAGCAACGCGGCCTTTTTACGGTTCCTGCTCGGATCTGTTGGACCGGACAGTAGTCATGGTTGATGGGC
TGCCTGTATCGAGTGGTGATTTTGTGCCGAGCTGCCGGTCGGGGAGCTGTTGGCTGGCTGGTGGCAGGAT
ATATTGTGGTGTAAACAAATTGACGCTTAGACAACTTAATAACACATTGCGGACGTTTTTAATGTACTGG
GGTTGAACACTCTGTGCCGAATTCGGATCCAGCGTCGATCTAGTAACATAGATGACACCGCGCGCGATAA
TTTATCCTAGTTTGCGCGCTATATTTTGTTTTCTATCGCGTATTAAATGTATAATTGCGGGACTCTAATC
ATAAAAACCCATCTCATAAATAACGTCATGCATTACATGTTAATTATTACATGCTTAACGTAATTCAACA
GAAATTATATGATAATCATCGCAAGACCGGCAACAGGATTCAATCTTAAGAAACTTTATTGCCAAATGTT
TGAACGATCTGCTTGACAAGCTCAGAAGAACTCGTCAAGAAGGCGATAGAAGGCGATGCGCTGCGAATCG
GGAGCGGCGATACCGTAAAGCACGAGGAAGCGGTCAGCCCATTCGCCGCCAAGCTCTTCAGCAATATCAC
GGGTAGCCAACGCTATGTCCTGATAGCGGTCCGCCACACCCAGCCGGCCACAGTCGATGAATCCAGAAAA
GCGGCCATTTTCCACCATGATATTCGGCAAGCAGGCATCGCCGTGGGTCACGACGAGATCCTCGCCGTCG
GGCATCCGCGCCTTGAGCCTGGCGAACAGTTCTGTTAATCAGAAAAACTCGGATTAATCGACAAATTCGA
TCGCACAAACTAGAAACTAACACCAGATCTAGATAGAAATCACAAGTCGAAGAGTAATTATTCGACAAAA
CTCAAATTATTTGAACAAATCGGATGATATCTATGAAACCCTAATCGAGAATTAAGATGATATCTAACGA
TCAAACCCAGAAAATCGTCTTAGATCTAAGATTAACAGAATCTAAACCAAAGAACATATACGAAATTGGG
ATCGAACGAAAACAAAATCGAAGATTTTGAGAGAATAAGGAACACAGAAACTTACCTGCAGGCGCGAGCC
CCTGATGCTCTTCGTCCAGATCATCCTGATCGACAAGACCGGCTTCCATCCGAGTACGTGCTCGCTCGAT
GCGATGTTTCGCTTGGTGGTCGAATGGGCAGGTAGCCGGATCAAGCGTATGCAGCCGCCGCATTGCATCA
GCCATGATGGATACTTTCTCGGCAGGAGCAAGGTGAGATGACAGGAGATCCTGCCCCGGCACTTCGCCCA
ATAGCAGCCAGTCCCTTCCCGCTTCAGTGACAACGTCGAGCACAGCTGCGCAAGGAACGCCCGTCGTGGC
CAGCCACGATAGCCGCGCTGCCTCGTCTTGGAGTTCATTCAGGGCACCGGACAGGTCGGTCTTGACAAAA
AGAACCGGGCGCCCCTGCGCTGACAGCCGGAACACGGCGGCATCAGAGCAGCCGATTGTCTGTTGTGCCC
AGTCATAGCCGAATAGCCTCTCCACCCAAGCGGCCGGAGAACCTGCGTGCAATCCATCTTGTTCAATCAT
TGGCTTCTACCTACAAAAAAGCTCCGCACGAGGCTGCATTTGTCACAAATCATGAAAAGAAAAACTACCG
ATGAACAATGCTGAGGGATTCAAATTCTACCCACAAAAAGAAGAAAGAAAGATCTAGCACATCTAAGCCT
GACGAAGCAGCAGAAATATATAAAAATATAAACCATAGTGCCCTTTTCCCCTCTTCCTGATCTTGTTTAG
CATGGCGGAAATTTTAAACCCCCCATCATCTCCCCCAACAACGGCGGATCGCAGATCTACATCCGAGAGC
CCCATTCCCCGCGAGATCCGGGCCGGATCCACGCCGGCGAGAGCCCCAGCCGCGAGATCCCGCCCCTCCC
GCGCACCGATCTGGGCGCGCACGAAGCCGCCTCTCGCCCACCCAAACTACCAAGGCCAAAGATCGTGTCC
GAGACGGAAAAAAAAAACGGAGAAAGAAAGAGGAGAGGGGCGGGGTGGTTACCGGCGCGGCGGCGGCGGA
GGGGGAGGGGGGAGGAGCTCGTCGTCCGGCAGCGAGGGGGGAGGAGGTGGAGGTGGTGGTGGTGGTGGTG
GTAGGGTTGGGGGGATGGGAGGAGAGGGGGGGGTATGTATATAGTGGCGATGGGGGGCGTTTCTTTGGAA
GCGGAGGGAGGGCCGGCCTCGTCGCTGGCTCGCGATCCTCCTCGCGTTTCCGGCCCCCACGACCCGGACC
CACCTGCTGTTTTTTCTTTTTCTTTTTTTTCTTTCTTTTTTTTTTTTTGGCTGCGAGACGTGCGGTGCGT
GCGGACAACTCACGGTGATAGTGGGGGGGTGTGGAGACTATTGTCCAGTTGGCTGGACTGGGGTGGGTTG
GGTTGGGTTGGGTTGGGCTGGGCTTGCTATGGATCGTGGATAGCACTTTGGGCTTTAGGAACTTTAGGGG
TTGTTTTTGTAAATGTTTTGAGTCTAAGTTTATCTTTTATTTTTACTAGAAAAAATACCCATGCGCTGCA
ACGGGGGAAAGCTATTTTAATCTTATTATTGTTCATTGTGAGAATTCGCCTGAATATATATTTTTCTCAA
AAATTATGTCAAATTAGCATATGGGTTTTTTTAAAGATATTTCTTATACAAATCCCTCTGTATTTACAAA
AGCAAACGAACTTAAAACCCGACTCAAATACAGATATGCATTTCCAAAAGCGAATAAACTTAAAAACCAA
TTCATACAAAAATGACGTATCAAAGTACCGACAAAAACATCCTCAATTTTTATAATAGTAGAAAAGAGTA
AATTTCACTTTGGGCCACCTTTTATTACCGATATTTTACTTTATACCACCTTTTAACTGATGTTTTCACT
TTTGACCAGGTAATCTTACCTTTGTTTTATTTTGGACTATCCCGACTCTCTTCTCAAGCATATGAATGAC
CTCGAGTATGCTAGCTCCGCAAGAATTCAAGCTTAGCGTATATTTTGTTTTCTATCGCGTATTAAATGTA
TAATTGCGGGACTCTAATCATAAAAACCCATCTCATAAATAACGTCATGCATTACATGTTAATTATTACA
TGCTTAACGTAATTCAACAGAAATTATATGATAATCATCGCAAGACCGGCAACAGGATTCAATCTTAAGA
AACTTTATTGCCAAATGTTTGAACACTAGTGATATCTGCGGCCGCAGTTATCACTTGTAGAGCTCATCCA
TCCCATGAGTGATGCCTGCAGCCGTTACAAACTCCAGAAGCACCATGTGATCCCTCTTTTCGTTAGGGTC
CTTAGACAGAACGGATTGGGTTGACAGGTAGTGATTGTCGGGCAGAAGCACTGGGCCATCGCCTATCGGC
GTGTTCTGCTGGTAGTGGTCAGCCAGTTGGACACTACCATCCTCCACATTATGCCGGATTTTGAAGTTCG
CCTTAATGCCGTTCTTCTGCTTGTCGGCAGTAATGTAGACGTTGTGAGAATTGAAGTTGTACTCGAGCTT
ATGCCCCAGTATGTTGCCGTCCTCTTTGAAGTCGATCCCTTTGAGTTCGATCCTGTTCACCAGTGTATCT
CCCTCGAACTTGACCTCCGCACGTGTCTTGTACGTTCCGTCGTCCTTAAAGCTGATGGTGCGTTCTTGGA
CATACCCCTCAGGCATGGCTGACTTGAAGAAGTCATGGCGTTTCATGTGGTCCGGATACCTCGAAAAGCA
CTGAACACCATATGTGAGAGTGGTGACCAACGTTGGCCATGGAACCGGCAGTTTCCCAGTGGTACAGATG
AACTTGAGGGTAAGCTTGCCATTGGTGGCATCACCTTCACCTTCGCCTCTCACGCTGAACTTGTGGCCAT
TTACGTCGCCATCCAACTCGACCAAAATGGGCACAACTCCTGTAAAGAGCTCCTCTCCTTTGGACACCAT
GAAAGAGGCGCCCTGAGCAGAACTCGTAAACTTCGTAACCGCCTTAGTCCCTTCAGACACAGCATGTTTC
GCCAACTCACCGGGCAACACAAGTCTAACCGCAGTCTGAATCTCCCTGGAAGTAATCGTCGGCTTCTTGT
TGTACCTCGCCAGCTTCGAAGATTCACCAGCGAGCTTCTCAAAAATATCGTTGATGAAACTGTTCATAAT
TCCCATCGCTTTGCTTGAGATTCCGATGTCTGGATGAACTTGCTTCAACACCTTGAAGATGTAGATCTTG
TATGTCTCAACGTTCTTCTTTGATCTCTTCTTCTTCTTGTCTCCGGCGACGGCTGGTTCCTTGGGGAGTT
TCTTTCCGGCTTTTGGTTTCTTCTCTGCCGCTGCTGCTGGTTCGACTGCCGGAGTTTTCTCTGCCGGTTT
CTTCTCCGCTGGTTTCTTATCTGCCTTCGCCATGGACGTTGAGCCTGGAGCTGGGCCAGGATTCTCCTCC
ACATCACCAGCTTGCTTGAGCAGGGAAAAGTTCGTGGCTCCGGATCCGCCGTCGACTTTGCGCTTCTTCT
TGGGATCCTCCACTTTCCGCTTCTTCTTAGGGGAACCAGACCCAAGGGAGGCGTAATCTGGCACGTCATA
CGGATAGGCATCTCCTCCTAGTTGCGACAAGTCGATCCTCGTTTCGTACAGGCCTGTAATAGACTGGTGA
ATTAGGGTGGCATCGAGTACTTCTTTGGTGCTGGTATAGCGCTTCCTATCAATCGTCGTGTCAAAATATT
TGAACGCCGCAGGAGCGCCAAGGTTCGTCAACGTGAACAAGTGTATGATGTTTTCTGCCTGCTCCCGGAT
GGGTTTGTCCCGATGCTTGTTGTAGGCGGACAACACCTTGTCAAGGTTAGCGTCAGCAAGAATCACCCTC
TTCGAGAACTCACTGATCTGTTCGATGATCTCATCGAGGTAGTGCTTGTGTTGCTCCACAAACAGCTGCT
TTTGCTCATTGTCCTCTGGGGAACCCTTAAGTTTCTCATAGTGTGAGGCGAGATACAGGAAGTTGACGTA
CTTGGATGGGAGTGCCAGCTCGTTCCCCTTTTGCAACTCGCCTGCGCTGGCAAGCATCCTCTTTCTCCCA
TTCTCCAGCTCGAACAAGCTGTATTTCGGCAACTTTATGATGAGATCTTTCTTGACTTCCTTGTATCCTT
TCGCCTCCAAGAAATCAATGGGATTCTTCTCAAAGCTGGAACGCTCCATAATGGTAATCCCGAGCAACTC
CTTTACGCTCTTCAGCTTCTTCGACTTCCCCTTTTCCACCTTGGCAACAACCAGCACGGAGTACGCCACT
GTAGGACTGTCAAAGCCACCGTACTTCTTTGGATCCCAGTCTTTCTTACGGGCTATAAGCTTATCGCTAT
TGCGCTTCGGAAGGATTGACTCTTTCGAGAAGCCGCCGGTTTGGACTTCCGTTTTCTTGACGATGTTGAC
TTGTGGCATGCTTAGCACCTTCCGGACAGTAGCAAAGTCTCTCCCCTTGTCCCACACTATCTCACCAGTT
TCTCCGTTAGTCTCTATCAGCGGACGTTTTCTGATCTCTCCATTGGCCAGGGTGATCTCAGTCTTGAAGA
AGTTCATTATGTTGCTGTAAAAGAAGTACTTGGCGGTGGCCTTGCCGATTTCCTGCTCACTCTTCGCAAT
CATCTTCCTTACGTCATAAACCTTGTAGTCACCGTAGACGAACTCCGACTCAAGCTTGGGATATTTCTTG
ATGAGTGCAGTGCCAACCACAGCATTGAGATAGGCATCATGGGCGTGATGGTAGTTGTTGATCTCACGGA
CCTTATAGAACTGGAAGTCCTTCCGAAAGTCGGACACCAGTTTAGATTTCAGAGTAATAACTTTGACTTC
CCGGATTAGCTTGTCATTCTCATCGTATTTTGTGTTCATGCGTGAGTCCAGGATCTGTGCAACGTGCTTG
GTGATTTGCCGTGTCTCAACCAGTTGGCGCTTGATAAATCCGGCCTTATCTAGCTCACTGAGGCCGCCTC
TCTCCGCCTTGGTAAGGTTGTCGAACTTCCTTTGTGTAATGAGCTTTGCATTGAGGAGTTGCCTCCAGTA
GTTCTTCATCTTCTTGACGACTTCCTCAGAAGGCACGTTGTCTGACTTCCCGCGGTTCTTGTCGGACCTG
GTCAGCACCTTGTTGTCGATAGAGTCGTCTTTGAGGAAGCTTTGTGGTACTATATGATCGACATCGTAGT
CAGATAGGCGATTGATGTCGAGCTCCTGGTCCACGTACATATCGCGTCCGTTTTGGAGGTAGTAGAGGTA
GAGCTTCTCGTTTTGCAGTTGGGTGTTTTCGACCGGATGCTCCTTGAGAATTTGTGATCCGAGCTCCTTG
ATGCCTTCTTCGATTCTCTTCATCCTTTCCCTGGAGTTCTTCTGCCCCTTCTGTGTGGTTTGGTTCTCCC
GAGCCATCTCAATCACGATATTCTCGGGCTTATGTCTACCCATCACTTTGACCAGCTCATCGACAACCTT
CACTGTTTGAAGTATACCCTTCTTGATGGCTGGAGATCCGGCCAAATTCGCGATATGCTCGTGGAGCGAA
TCGCCTTGGCCTGAAACCTGAGCCTTCTGAATGTCCTCCTTGAAGGTCAAGGAGTCATCGTGGATTAGCT
GCATAAAGTTCCTGTTTGCGAACCCATCGGACTTGAGGAAGTCGAGGATGGTCTTGCCCGACTGCTTATC
GCGAATGCCATTGATCAGCTTCCTGCTCAGCCTGCCCCAACCTGTGTAGCGCCTGCGCTTCAGCTGCTTC
ATCACTTTGTCGTCAAAGAGGTGCGCATACGTCTTGAGCCTCTCTTCGATCATCTCGCGGTCCTCGAAGA
GAGTAAGCGTCAGAACGATGTCCTCCAAGATGTCCTCGTTCTCTTCGTTATCGAGGAAGTCTTTATCCTT
AATGATCTTGAGCAAGTCGTGGTACGTTCCCAGCGAGGCGTTGAAGCGATCCTCAACGCCGCTTATCTCC
ACAGAGTCAAAGCACTCGATTTTCTTAAAGTAGTCCTCCTTTAGCTGCTTGACTGTGACCTTGCGATTGG
TCTTGAAAAGGAGATCCACTATGGCCTTCTTCTGCTCTCCTGACAGAAAGGCCGGTTTCCTCATACCCTC
AGTAACGTACTTGACCTTGGTCAGCTCGTTGTAGACGGTGAAGTACTCGTACAGTAGGGAATGTTTGGGG
AGGACCTTCTCGTTTGGCAGATTCTTGTCGAAGTTGGTCATCCTCTCGATGAAGCTTTGGGCAGAAGCGC
CCTTGTCCACCACCTCCTCGAAGTTCCATGGGGTAATCGTTTCCTCCGATTTTCTAGTCATCCACGCGAA
CCTAGAGTTGCCCCTTGCCAATGGGCCCACATAGTAGGGGATTCTGAATGTGAGGATCTTCTCGATTTTC
TCCCGGTTGTCTTTGAGGAATGGGTAAAAGTCCTCTTGCCTACGAAGTATGGCGTGAAGCTCGCCCAGAT
GGATTTGGTGTGGAATGCTTCCATTGTCGAAGGTACGCTGCTTGCGGAGTAGATCCTCGCGATTGAGCTT
AACCAGGAGCTCTTCAGTGCCATCCATCTTCTCGAGAATGGGCTTGATAAACTTGTAGAACTCCTCCTGT
GACGCGCCACCGTCGATGTACCCAGCATACCCGTTCTTTGATTGATCGAAGAAGATCTCTTTGTACTTCT
CCGGCAGCTGTTGTCTGACGAGAGCCTTGAGGAGCGTGAGATCCTGGTGATGTTCGTCGTACCGTTTGAT
CATGGATGCCGAAAGAGGAGCCTTGGTAATCTCAGTGTTAACGCGCAGAATATCGGACAAGAGGATTGCA
TCTGACAAGTTCTTCGCTGCAAGGAAAAGGTCCGCATACTGGTCGCCGATTTGGGCAAGCAGATTGTCGA
GATCGTCGTCGTACGTGTCTTTGGACAGTTGGAGCTTGGCATCCTCGGCCAGGTCAAAGTTAGACTTGAA
GTTAGGGGTGAGCCCTAGACTAAGGGCAATAAGGTTGCCAAACAATCCGTTCTTCTTTTCGCCTGGCAGT
TGGGCTATCAGATTTTCGAGCCTCCGGCTTTTCGACAGCCGAGCACTCAAGATTGCCTTCGCATCAACTC
CTGACGCGTTGATGGGGTTCTCTTCAAAGAGCTGATTGTATGTCTGGACCAGTTGGATGAAGAGTTTGTC
AACATCGGAATTGTCCGGATTAAGGTCGCCTTCGATGAGGAAGTGCCCACGGAACTTAATCATATGGGCC
AGGGCCAAATAGATGAGGCGCAAATCAGCCTTGTCAGTGCTATCTACGAGCTTCTTCCTCAGGTGATAGA
TGGTAGGATACTTCTCGTGGTATGCGACTTCGTCGACAATGTTCCCGAATATCGGATGGCGTTCGTGCTT
CTTGTCCTCTTCTACGAGGAAGCTTTCCTCGAGCCGATGGAAGAAGGAGTCATCCACTTTCGCCATTTCG
TTGGAAAAGATCTCTTGTAGGTAGCAGATCCTGTTCTTTCTACGCGTATAGCGCCTTCTTGCTGTGCGCT
TGAGGCGGGTCGCTTCGGCTGTCTCCCCGGAATCAAAGAGCAACGCACCTATTAGGTTCTTCTTGATGGA
GTGCCTGTCGGTGTTGCCCAGCACTTTAAATTTCTTCGATGGCACCTTGTACTCGTCAGTGATGACAGCC
CAACCCACACTATTCGTTCCTATATCCAACCCGATAGAGTACTTCTTGTCCATGGTGGCAATGCCAGGAC
CCCTGTACCGAAGGCTGCTAATCCGACACACCCTACCCACCTTCCTCTTCTTCTTCGGCCCCATGGTGGC
ACGCGTGAGAAATCTCGAGAGCTCCAGATTCTCCCCGGGAATTCCAGATCCTCTAGAGTCGACCTGCAGA
AGTAACACCAAACAACAGGGTGAGCATCGACAAAAGAAACAGTACCAAGCAAATAAATAGCGTATGAAGG
CAGGGCTAAAAAAATCCACATATAGCTGCTGCATATGCCATCATCCAAGTATATCAAGATCAAAATAATT
ATAAAACATACTTGTTTATTATAATAGATAGGTACTCAAGGTTAGAGCATATGAATAGATGCTGCATATG
CCATCATGTATATGCATCAGTAAAACCCACATCAACATGTATACCTATCCTAGATCGATATTTCCATCCA
TCTTAAACTCGTAACTATGAAGATGTATGACACACACATACAGTTCCAAAATTAATAAATACACCAGGTA
GTTTGAAACAGTATTCTACTCCGATCTAGAACGAATGAACGACCGCCCAACCACACCACATCATCACAAC
CAAGACAAAAAAAAGCATGAAAAGATGACCCGACAAACAAGTGCACGGCATATATTGAAATAAAGGAAAA
GGGCAAACCAAACCCTATGCAACGAAACAAAAAAAATCATGAAATCGATCCCGTCTGCGGAACGGCTAGA
GCCATCCCAGGATTCCCCAAAGAGAAACACTGGCAAGTTAGCAATCAGAACGTGTCTGACGTACAGGTCG
CATCCGTGTACGAACGCTAGCAGCACGGATCTAACACAAACACGGATCTAACACAAACATGAACAGAAGT
AGAACTACCGGGCCCTAACCATGGACCGGAACGCCGATCTAGAGAAGGTAGAGAGGGGGGGGGGGGGAGG
ACGAGCGGCGTACCTTGAAGCGGAGGTGCCGACGGGTGGATTTGGGGGAGATCTGGTTGTGTGTGTGTGC
GCTCCGAACAACACGAGGTTGGGGAAAGAGGGTGTGGAGGGGGTGTCTATTTATTACGGCGGGCGAGGAA
GGGAAAGCGAAGGAGCGGTGGGAAAGGAATCCCCCGTAGCTGCCGGTGCCGTGAGAGGAGGAGGAGGCCG
CCTGCCGTGCCGGCTCACGTCTGCCGCTCCGCCACGCAATTTCTGGATGCCGACAGCGGAGCAAGTCCAA
CGGTGGAGCGGAACTCTCGAGAGGGGTCCAGAGGCAGCGACAGAGATGCCGTGCCGTCTGCTTCGCTTGG
CCCGACGCGACGCTGCTGGTTCGCTGGTTGGTGTCCGTTAGACTCGTCGACGGCGTTTAACAGGCTGGCA
TTATCTACTCGAAACAAGAAAAATGTTTCCTTAGTTTTTTTAATTTCTTAAAGGGTATTTGTTTAATTTT
TAGTCACTTTATTTTATTCTATTTTATATCTAAATTATTAAATAAAAAAACTAAAATAGAGTTTTAGTTT
TCTTAATTTAGAGGCTAAAATAGAATAAAATAGATGTACTAAAAAAATTAGTCTATAAAAACCATTAACC
CTAAACCCTAAATGGATGTACTAATAAAATGGATGAAGTATTATATAGGTGAAGCTATTTGCAAAAAAAA
AGGAGAACACATGCACACTAAAAAGATAAAACTGTAGAGTCCTGTTGTCAAAATACTCAATTGTCCTTTA
GACCATGTCTAACTGTTCATTTATATGATTCTCTAAAACACTGATATTATTGTAGTACTATAGATTATAT
TATTCGTAGAGTAAAGTTTAAATATATGTATAAAGATAGATAAACTGCACTTCAAACAAGTGTGACAAAA
AAAATATGTGGTAATTTTTTATAACTTAGACATGCAATGCTCATTATCTCTAGAGAGGGGCACGACCGGG
TCACGCTGCACTGCAGGCATGCAAGCTTCACCACTTTGTACCATGGTGCTCCACTAGAATTCGAGCTCGG
AGGACCAAGCCCGTTATTCTGACAGTTCTGGTGCTCAACACATTTATATTTATCAAGGAGCACATTGTTA
CTCACTGCTAGGAGGGAATCGAACTAGGAATATTGATCAGAGGAACTACGAGAGAGCTGAAGATAACTGC
CCTCTAGCTCTCACTGATCTGGGTCGCATAGTGAGATGCAGCCCACGTGAGTTCAGCAACGGTCTAGCGC
TGGGCTTTTAGGCCCGCATGATCGGGCTTTTGTCGGGTGGTCGACGTGTTCACGATTGGGGAGAGCAACG
CAGCAGTTCCTCTTAGTTTAGTCCCACCTCGCCTGTCCAGCAGAGTTCTGACCGGTTTATAAACTCGCTT
GCTGCATCAGACTTGATCTTGAAGTTGCGCTTCCTGTTTTAGAGCTAGAAATAGCAAGTTAAAATAAGGC
TAGTCCGTTATCAACTTGAAAAAGTGGCACCGAGTCGGTGCTTTTTTTCTAGACCCAGCTTTCTTGTACA
AAGTTGGCATTACGCTTTACGAATTCCCATGGGGAGGACCAAGCCCGTTATTCTGACAGTTCTGGTGCTC
AACACATTTATATTTATCAAGGAGCACATTGTTACTCACTGCTAGGAGGGAATCGAACTAGGAATATTGA
TCAGAGGAACTACGAGAGAGCTGAAGATAACTGCCCTCTAGCTCTCACTGATCTGGGTCGCATAGTGAGA
TGCAGCCCACGTGAGTTCAGCAACGGTCTAGCGCTGGGCTTTTAGGCCCGCATGATCGGGCTTTTGTCGG
GTGGTCGACGTGTTCACGATTGGGGAGAGCAACGCAGCAGTTCCTCTTAGTTTAGTCCCACCTCGCCTGT
CCAGCAGAGTTCTGACCGGTTTATAAACTCGCTTGCTGCATCAGACTTGTCTTGGGGATGCGCTTCCGCG
TTTTAGAGCTAGAAATAGCAAGTTAAAATAAGGCTAGTCCGTTATCAACTTGAAAAAGTGGCACCGAGTC
GGTGCTTTTTTTCTAGACCCAGCTTTCTTGTACAAAGTTGGCATTACGCTCAGAGAATTCGCATGCGGAG
GACCAAGCCCGTTATTCTGACAGTTCTGGTGCTCAACACATTTATATTTATCAAGGAGCACATTGTTACT
CACTGCTAGGAGGGAATCGAACTAGGAATATTGATCAGAGGAACTACGAGAGAGCTGAAGATAACTGCCC
TCTAGCTCTCACTGATCTGGGTCGCATAGTGAGATGCAGCCCACGTGAGTTCAGCAACGGTCTAGCGCTG
GGCTTTTAGGCCCGCATGATCGGGCTTTTGTCGGGTGGTCGACGTGTTCACGATTGGGGAGAGCAACGCA
GCAGTTCCTCTTAGTTTAGTCCCACCTCGCCTGTCCAGCAGAGTTCTGACCGGTTTATAAACTCGCTTGC
TGCATCAGACTTGATCTACAACCACAACGCCAGGTTTTAGAGCTAGAAATAGCAAGTTAAAATAAGGCTA
GTCCGTTATCAACTTGAAAAAGTGGCACCGAGTCGGTGCTTTTTTTCTAGACCCAGCTTTCTTGTACAAA
GTTGGCATTACGCTTGTGGAATTCCTCGAGGGAGGACCAAGCCCGTTATTCTGACAGTTCTGGTGCTCAA
CACATTTATATTTATCAAGGAGCACATTGTTACTCACTGCTAGGAGGGAATCGAACTAGGAATATTGATC
AGAGGAACTACGAGAGAGCTGAAGATAACTGCCCTCTAGCTCTCACTGATCTGGGTCGCATAGTGAGATG
CAGCCCACGTGAGTTCAGCAACGGTCTAGCGCTGGGCTTTTAGGCCCGCATGATCGGGCTTTTGTCGGGT
GGTCGACGTGTTCACGATTGGGGAGAGCAACGCAGCAGTTCCTCTTAGTTTAGTCCCACCTCGCCTGTCC
AGCAGAGTTCTGACCGGTTTATAAACTCGCTTGCTGCATCAGACTTGATTTACAACCACAACGCCAGGTT
TTAGAGCTAGAAATAGCAAGTTAAAATAAGGCTAGTCCGTTATCAACTTGAAAAAGTGGCACCGAGTCGG
TGCTTTTTTTCTAGACCCAGCTTTCTTGTACAAAGTTGGCATTACGCTGAGCGAGGATGCACATGTGACC
GAGGGA
